Addgene plasmid #131318: pTSN6
Purpose: Integrating the full-length tetO array (from pLAU44) near the his-3 gene in N. crassa
Depositing lab: Eugene Gladyshev. Depositing organization: Institut Pasteur. Publication: Developing a tetO/TetR system in Neurospora crassa. Nguyen TS, Gladyshev E. Fungal Genet Biol. 2020 Mar;136:103316. doi: 10.1016/j.fgb.2019.103316. Epub 2019 Dec 9. PubMed 31821884.
Backbone
  Vector backbone: pMF272
  Backbone size w/o insert (bp): 6803
  Total vector size (bp): 15736
  Vector type: Unspecified
Growth in bacteria
  Bacterial resistance: Ampicillin and Gentamicin, 100 & 10 μg/mL
  Growth temperature: 37°C
  Growth strain: NEB Stable
  Copy number: High Copy
Gene/Insert
  Gene/Insert name: Full-length tetO array (XbaI-NheI fragment of pLAU44)
  Species: Synthetic
  Insert size (bp): 8933
Resource information
  A portion of this plasmid was derived from a plasmid made by: doi: 10.1046/j.1365-2958.2003.03640.x
Terms and licenses: Academic/Nonprofit Terms; Industry Terms: Not Available to Industry
Depositor comments: TetO arrays are unstable and dual selection with Ampicillin and Gentamycin are essential for the maintenance of the array. Confirm full-length plasmid by restriction digest and Sanger sequencing of any clones prior to use. Some minor sequence discrepancies located in the TetO repeat array exist between Sanger and NGS based data. These are not of functional concern for use of the plasmid.
How to cite: pTSN6 was a gift from Eugene Gladyshev (Addgene plasmid # 131318 ; http://n2t.net/addgene:131318 ; RRID:Addgene_131318)
