[The description below was written by a language model from this plasmid's Addgene catalogue record.]
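Description:
pTSN6 is a fungal integration plasmid built on the pMF272 backbone and designed to place a full-length tetO operator array near the his-3 gene of Neurospora crassa. The total construct is about 15.7 kb, of which roughly 6.8 kb is backbone and about 8.9 kb is the insert. The insert is a synthetic tetO repeat array taken as an XbaI-NheI fragment from pLAU44. The record lists the vector type as unspecified and includes no feature table. As a result, the his-3 targeting sequences, the bacterial origin and the exact positions of the resistance genes cannot be described here. The record also does not state any promoter or expressed gene in the insert, which is consistent with the payload being an array of TetR binding sites rather than a coding cassette.

In E. coli the plasmid is maintained at high copy under combined ampicillin and gentamicin selection, in a strain suited to repetitive DNA. The depositor notes that tetO arrays are unstable and that dual selection is essential for keeping the array intact. Clones should therefore be checked for full length by restriction digest and Sanger sequencing before use. Minor discrepancies between Sanger and NGS data within the repeat region are reported, and the depositor does not consider them functionally significant.

Once integrated near his-3, the array provides a defined chromosomal locus carrying many tetO sites, which can be bound by TetR-based proteins. The plasmid was made as part of developing a tetO/TetR system in N. crassa. Systems of this kind are generally used to visualise a locus or tether proteins to it, though the record does not specify particular downstream applications.
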