>Addgene plasmid #131318 | pTSN6 | depositor full sequence | sequence record 251696 | pTSN6 sequence 15736 bps
TATAGTGTCACCTAAATCGTATGTGTATGATACATAAGGTTATGTATTAATTGTAGCCGCGTTCTAACGA
CAATATGTCCATATGGTGCACTCTCAGTACAATCTGCTCTGATGCCGCATAGTTAAGCCAGCCCCGACAC
CCGCCAACACCCGCTGACGCGCCCTGACGGGCTTGTCTGCTCCCGGCATCCGCTTACAGACAAGCTGTGA
CCGTCTCCGGGAGCTGCATGTGTCAGAGGTTTTCACCGTCATCACCGAAACGCGCGAGACGAAAGGGCCT
CGTGATACGCCTATTTTTATAGGTTAATGTCATGATAATAATGGTTTCTTAGACGTCAGGTGGCACTTTT
CGGGGAAATGTGCGCGGAACCCCTATTTGTTTATTTTTCTAAATACATTCAAATATGTATCCGCTCATGA
GACAATAACCCTGATAAATGCTTCAATAATATTGAAAAAGGAAGAGTATGAGTATTCAACATTTCCGTGT
CGCCCTTATTCCCTTTTTTGCGGCATTTTGCCTTCCTGTTTTTGCTCACCCAGAAACGCTGGTGAAAGTA
AAAGATGCTGAAGATCAGTTGGGTGCACGAGTGGGTTACATCGAACTGGATCTCAACAGCGGTAAGATCC
TTGAGAGTTTTCGCCCCGAAGAACGTTTTCCAATGATGAGCACTTTTAAAGTTCTGCTATGTGGCGCGGT
ATTATCCCGTATTGACGCCGGGCAAGAGCAACTCGGTCGCCGCATACACTATTCTCAGAATGACTTGGTT
GAGTACTCACCAGTCACAGAAAAGCATCTTACGGATGGCATGACAGTAAGAGAATTATGCAGTGCTGCCA
TAACCATGAGTGATAACACTGCGGCCAACTTACTTCTGACAACGATCGGAGGACCGAAGGAGCTAACCGC
TTTTTTGCACAACATGGGGGATCATGTAACTCGCCTTGATCGTTGGGAACCGGAGCTGAATGAAGCCATA
CCAAACGACGAGCGTGACACCACGATGCCTGTAGCAATGGCAACAACGTTGCGCAAACTATTAACTGGCG
AACTACTTACTCTAGCTTCCCGGCAACAATTAATAGACTGGATGGAGGCGGATAAAGTTGCAGGACCACT
TCTGCGCTCGGCCCTTCCGGCTGGCTGGTTTATTGCTGATAAATCTGGAGCCGGTGAGCGTGGGTCTCGC
GGTATCATTGCAGCACTGGGGCCAGATGGTAAGCCCTCCCGTATCGTAGTTATCTACACGACGGGGAGTC
AGGCAACTATGGATGAACGAAATAGACAGATCGCTGAGATAGGTGCCTCACTGATTAAGCATTGGTAACT
GTCAGACCAAGTTTACTCATATATACTTTAGATTGATTTAAAACTTCATTTTTAATTTAAAAGGATCTAG
GTGAAGATCCTTTTTGATAATCTCATGACCAAAATCCCTTAACGTGAGTTTTCGTTCCACTGAGCGTCAG
ACCCCGTAGAAAAGATCAAAGGATCTTCTTGAGATCCTTTTTTTCTGCGCGTAATCTGCTGCTTGCAAAC
AAAAAAACCACCGCTACCAGCGGTGGTTTGTTTGCCGGATCAAGAGCTACCAACTCTTTTTCCGAAGGTA
ACTGGCTTCAGCAGAGCGCAGATACCAAATACTGTCCTTCTAGTGTAGCCGTAGTTAGGCCACCACTTCA
AGAACTCTGTAGCACCGCCTACATACCTCGCTCTGCTAATCCTGTTACCAGTGGCTGCTGCCAGTGGCGA
TAAGTCGTGTCTTACCGGGTTGGACTCAAGACGATAGTTACCGGATAAGGCGCAGCGGTCGGGCTGAACG
GGGGGTTCGTGCACACAGCCCAGCTTGGAGCGAACGACCTACACCGAACTGAGATACCTACAGCGTGAGC
ATTGAGAAAGCGCCACGCTTCCCGAAGGGAGAAAGGCGGACAGGTATCCGGTAAGCGGCAGGGTCGGAAC
AGGAGAGCGCACGAGGGAGCTTCCAGGGGGAAACGCCTGGTATCTTTATAGTCCTGTCGGGTTTCGCCAC
CTCTGACTTGAGCGTCGATTTTTGTGATGCTCGTCAGGGGGGCGGAGCCTATGGAAAAACGCCAGCAACG
CGGCCTTTTTACGGTTCCTGGCCTTTTGCTGGCCTTTTGCTCACATGTTCTTTCCTGCGTTATCCCCTGA
TTCTGTGGATAACCGTATTACCGCCTTTGAGTGAGCTGATACCGCTCGCCGCAGCCGAACGACCGAGCGC
AGCGAGTCAGTGAGCGAGGAAGCGGAAGAGCGCCCAATACGCAAACCGCCTCTCCCCGCGCGTTGGCCGA
TTCATTAATGCAGGTTAACCTGGCTTATCGAAATAATACGACTCACTATAGGGAGACCGGCAGATCCAAT
GCGGATGGATTCGCTCACTCGGTGCCGCGGCGGTGCGAAGTTCCTGCCGTGGATTGGGGGATTGCACAGA
CGGTGGAGTGCTTGCTACAGCTAGGTACCCAGTTGCACACCAAACGGTGCCCCTGTGCCCCTGCGTCTAG
GTGTGTCCTGTGAGCAACTGCGCCCGCGCGCGGCACCGGGAAGCTGCGGGAACCTCAATGGATGATTGGC
GCCAGATCCCCGGCATCACCTCAGCACATGGGCAGCCCGAGAAGGAATCGAGGGTAGAAGATATTCCAGG
GTTTCCGCTAGCACAACTTCCAAGCGCCTCTACCGCTACTCCACACACCCACGCTGAATGGCACAACCAC
TGTAGGCCTAGCGGTCCCAGCTCCCCGTAACCACGCAGCCCCAGCGACCGAGGTCATCATGACACTATGA
CGACAATCTGGCGGGAGACTTGGGAAAATCGATGACGGGCACCTACCTTGGGAACAATAGAGCAAGTCCA
GTCAACGCCCTAGGGAAGGGGGAAAAAAAAAAAGAGCCCATTCTCACAAGGAGCAACACTGTGCTGCTAT
CATAGTACACTACAAGCAAAGTCGGGATGTTGCTAGAATCCGTCGGCTACGTCGGTAGATACCTCCCATA
GGCAGTAAGTCTAGGTATCCAATTTATAGTTCCGCGTATTTCTTCGTCGAACGGGGCACAGCAAAGCCTA
ACAGCCGCAGTGCCTCGCAACCAACACCAAGCAGTAATCTCATCCATCCATACAGATCCTCCCACAATAT
CTTTACATGCGCACTTGCGCTGTGTTAGCAGTTTAGGTTCCACTACCAAGGCTGACACGAGCAGCACTGA
CAGCAAACTGCTGCTTGGGGCCAAGAAATTGGCAGTTTGCTGAGCACCTACATATCAGTACACATCAACC
CTGGTTTAATTGTTAGCCTGGTACTGTTAACCGTCATGAACGAGGACGTGGAGGAAGAACCACGCTAACA
ATTGAACCAGGGTTGATGTATACCTCTCTTACCATATTTGCTTGCTTCCACGTCCCTATCCTCAAGCGAT
TTTGTTCTTGACTTTTTGTATTTCAACGCAAAGGCCATTCAGGTTTCTCATGTTCAACCCTTTGGATGGC
GATGCCGTTCGTCCCAGGACCTCGTGACCTTTGAAAGACGAGAAATATATCCCAAAGCAACTTCTGCTTA
TGGACAAGCAACTGCATGGCGGCCCACAACTCATATCTCGCGTAATCATCCAAACGCTAGGCCCGAGTAC
TCTACTGTTCTCGAGACACCTACCATAATATGTACCCAATCAGACATGACAACAGTCAACCAAACATACC
CTGATCCGGCCAAACCCTGACATCCCTAGATGATGGTTAGGCACACAAATGGAAAACGGGACTCGTTGGT
TAGGTGGGAACGCTTGTATTGCAGCCAGCCAACCGACTCTCCTCGTCCCTCTCGAGTCCCGTTATTGCCG
TTTGACCCAGCCGCCCAGCCGCCAAACAGCTGAGGGAGCCAATGGTCTAATACACCGTCCAACGGCCCCA
GTGATGTTTCAAACTTGATTGACAGCGAACGAAACCCCTGAAACCCGTTATAGATATGTATAGATTTGAC
GGGGTAGCTTGGCCCTAATACGACTCACTATAGGGCGAATTGGAGCTCCACCGCGGTGGCGGCCGCCTCT
AGCAGGGAGGTCCTATCAGTGATAGAGAAGACGAACCGTCCCTATCAGTGATAGAGAGGGGAAAGGATCC
CTATCAGTGATAGAGACGAAGTGGGACTCTAGCACGGAGGCGGGTCCCTATCTTGCGCGTCCCTATCAGT
GATAGAGAAGTGGGGAGGTCCCTATCAGTGATAAAGACAGTGTGTGGCTCTAGCAGCGGGCAGGGTCCCT
ATCAGTGATAGAGAGAACAGGAGATCCCTATCAGTGATAGAGACGACGGAAGGTCCCTATCAGTGATAGA
GAAAGGTAATCGCTCTAGCAAGCGAGGGGGTCCCTATCAGTGATAGAGAGACAGGTGGTCCCTATCAGTG
ATAGAGAAAGGAGACGGTCCCTATCAGTGATAGAGAATGGGGCCAGCTCTAGCAGAAGGGAAGGTCCCTA
TCAGTGATAGAGAGACCTATAGATCCTATCAGTGATAGAGAACAGGATGGATCCCTATCAGTGATAGAGA
AGGGACGAAGCTCTAGCAGGGGAGACGGTCCCTATCAGTGATAGAGAGGCGCGCTTGTCCCTATCAGTGA
TAGAGAGACGCCGGAGTCCCTATCAGTGATAGAGAGAAGGGACAACTCTAGCAATGGTCCCTACAGTGAT
AGAGAACAGAACGCATCCCTATCAGTGATAGAGACTGCGGACTATCCCTATCAGTGATAGAGACGGGGTG
CATCTCTAGCAGGGCCGAGAATCCCTATCAGTGATAGAGAATGCGGGGCCTCCCTATCAGTGATAGAGAG
CCGAAATGTTCCCTATCAGTGATAGAGAAGCGAGCTGGCTCTAGCAGAGGGCACAATCCCTATCAGTGAT
AGAGAGACGGGACCGTCCCTATCAGTGATAGAGATAAAGCCGAGTCCCTATCAGTGATAGAGATGGAGAG
AGACTCTAGCAGAAAGAGTTGTCCCTATCAGTGACAGAGAAAGTCAGAGGTCCCTCAGTGATAGAGAGGG
GGAGATGTCCCTATCAGTGATAGAGACAGATCAGCACTCTAGCATGAAGTGTAGTCCCTATCAGTGATAG
AGACACTCAGGAATCCCTCAGTGATAGAGAATCTCGGGTGTCCCTATCAGTGATAGAGAGGGGGCTACTC
TCTAGCAGGGTCTCTAGTCCCTATCAGTGATAGAGAGAGCGCAGACTCCCTATCAGTGATAGAGACGAAG
AGCCATCCCTATCAGTGATAGAGACAAGGGATAACTCTAGCAATGGGGACCATCCCTATCAGTGATAGAG
ATGGCGGCGGTTCCCTATCAGTGATAGAGACGCAGGCGGATCCCTATCAGTGATAGAGAAGTAAGGAGGC
TCTAGCATGGAGTCTGATCCCTATCAGTGATAGAGACCGGGAGACATCCCTATCAGTGATAGAGAGCGGT
TTAAATCCCTATCAGTGATAGAGAACCGCGGGGACTCTAGCACGGAGCCGTGTCCCTATCAGTGATAGAG
AAGAGAGGAGGTCCCTATCAGTGATAGAGACGTGGAGAAGGTCCCTATCAGTGATAGAGAGAATGGTAGG
CTCTAGCAGAGGCCGCTATCCCTATAGTGATAGAGAATTATACACGTCCCTATCAGTGATAGGGAGGAAG
ATGTATCCCTATCAGTGATAGAGAGTGGAAGGTACTCTAGCAGAGAGAGGCGTCCCTATCAGTGATAGAG
AGGAAGTAAGCTCCCTATCAGTGATAGAGAGAGTGCTAAGTCCCTATCAGTGATAGAGAAAGAGACGGAC
TCTAGCATGAGAGCGACTCCCTATCAGTGATAGAGACGCGGAGTGATCCCTATTAGTGATAGAGACGAGG
GGGGATCCCTATCAGTGATAGAGAGCCTTATAATCTCTAGCAGGGGAGCTAATCCCTATCAGTGATAGAG
AGTCATATAAATCCCTATCAGTGATAGAGAGCGAGCCGACTCCCTATCAGTGATAGAGACCGTTAAAAAC
TCTAGCAGGTGAGGTATCCCTATCAGTGATAGAGAACAACGAAAATCCCTATCAGTGATAGAGAGGGAAA
AAAGTCCCTATCAGTGATAGAGAGGCGGGGAGACTCTAGCATTGCAACTAGTCCCTATCAGTGATAGAGA
GAGACAAACGTCCCTACCAGTGATAGAGATTCCGGAGAGTCCCTATCAGTGATAGAGACGAAAAAGAGTC
TCTAGCACGGGGGGATGTCCCTATCAGTGATAGAGAGAGGCCTGAGTCCTATCAGTGATAGAGAAAGCAC
AGGGTCCCTATCAGTGATAGAGAGGGTAGAGCGCTCTAGCAGGTGCCAACGTCCCTATCAGTGATAGAGA
GCGCGGCAGGTCCCTATCAGGAATCCCTATCAGTGATAGAGAGGGCGGGGAGCTCTAGCAGGGCCAAACG
TCCCTCTCAGTGATAGAGAAGGGCCAAAATCCCTATCAGTGATAGAGATATAAAAGCGTCCCTATCAGTG
GTAGAGAGGAAGCAGCACTCTAGCAGCATAAATGATCCCTATCAGTGATAGAGAGAGAGGCGGCTCCCTA
TCAGTGATAGAGAAAAGGGCCGGTCCCTATCAGTGATAGAGAGGTAACGCATCTCTAGCAAGCCAGGGGG
TCCCTATCAGTGATAGAGAGGGCGATGCCTCCCTATCAGTGATAGAGAGCGCCGGGGGTCCCTATCAGTG
ATAGAGAAGAATAGTAGCTCTAGCAGAAGGAATAATCCCTATCAGTGATAGAGAAGGCAATGGCTCCCTA
TCAGTGATAGAGAAGCACGCATATCCCTATCAGTGATAGAGAGGCGCGGGCACTCTAGCAACGGCGGAGA
TCCCTATCAGTGATAGAGAGGAGACCACATCCCTATCAGTGATAGAGAATGAGGGGGATCCCTATAGTGA
TAGAGAGGAGGGCAGCCTCTAGCAGTATGGACGATCCCTATCAGGATAGAGAAAGGGGGAACTCCCTATC
AGTGATAGAGAGTAAGGTCGTTCCCTATCAGTGATAGAGAGGGCCTGGGACTCTAGCAGTGGTAGCTGTC
CCTAAGTGATAGAGAAACCAGAATATCCCTATCAGTGATAGAGAAAGAGATGGTTCCCTATCAGTGATAG
AGAAAGGGCCACACTCTAGCAAAGTAGCAGTTCCCTATCAGTGATAGAGAAAGTTGTTGATCCCTATCTG
TGGTAGAGAGAGCAGACCACCCCTATCAGTGATAGAGAGGGAAGGGCCCTCTAGCAGACGGGGGAATCCC
TATCAGTGATAGAGATAAACGCTCTTCCCTATCAGTGATAGAGACCTAGCAGGGTCCCTATCAGTGATAG
AGACCCCCTAGTGCTCTAGCAACGAAACAAATCCCTATCAGTGATAGAGAAGGAGTGGTATCCCTATCAG
TGATAGAGAGCAGGGGAGGTCCCTATCAGTGATAGAGAAAACGCATCACTCTAGCACGGCCGCGTGTCCC
TATCAGTGATAGAGAAGCGGCGGAATCCCTATCAGTGATAGAGACGACGTGCAGTCCCTATCAGTGATAG
AGAAAAGAAGCCACTCTAGCAGGCATGGGGGTCCCTATCAGTGATAGAGAGAGATAGCGTCCCTATCAGT
GATAGAGACGGCGTTCCGTCCCTATCAGTGATAGAGAAAACCGGGCACTCTAGCAAGAGAGCGAGACCCT
ATCAGTGATAGAGATCGGGACGTATCCCTATCAGTGATAGAGATGAGGGGGACTCCCTATCAGTGATAGA
GATAAATATAGACTCTAGCAAGGCATGACATCCCTATCAGTGATAGAGATGGAAAAACTTCCCTATCAGT
GATAGAGAAAGGGACAATTCCCTATCAGTGATAGAGAGGTACTGGCACTCTAGCACGCGGGTGCTCCCTA
TCAGTGATAGAGAACGCAGCAGGTCCCTATCAGTGATAGAGAAGATGGGGGCCTCTAGCAAAAAATGCGG
TCCCTATCAGTGATAGAGAGACAAGAAGTTCCCTATCAGTGATAGAGACAGGGGCACTTCCCTATCGTGA
TAGAGATGAGAGACTACTCTAGCACCCAGTTGACATAAGCCTGTTCGGTTCGTAAACTGTAATGCAAGTA
GCGTATGCGCTCACGCAACTGGTCCAGAACCTTGACCGAACGCAGCGGTGGTAACGGCGCAGTGGCGGTT
TTCATGGCTTGTTATGACTGTTTTTTTGTACAGTCTATGCCTCGGGCATCCAAGCAGCAAGCGCGTTACG
CCGTGGGTCGATGTTTGATGTTATGGAGCAGCAACGATGTTACGCAGCAGCAACGATGTTACGCAGCAGG
GCAGTCGCCCTAAAACAAAGTTAGGTGGCTCAAGTATGGGCATCATTCGCACATGTAGGCTCGGCCCTGA
CCAAGTCAAATCCATGCGGGCTGCTCTTGATCTTTTCGGTCGTGAGTTCGGAGACGTAGCCACCTACTCC
CAACATCAGCCGGACTCCGATTACCTCGGGAACTTGCTCCGTAGTAAGACATTCATCGCGCTTGCTGCCT
TCGACCAAGAAGCGGTTGTTGGCGCTCTCGCGGCTTACGTTCTGCCCAAGTTTGAGCAGCCGCGTAGTGA
GATCTATATCTATGATCTCGCAGTCTCCGGCGAGCACCGGAGGCAGGGCATTGCCACCGCGCTCATCAAT
CTCCTCAAGCATGAGGCCAACGCGCTTGGTGCTTATGTGATCTACGTGCAAGCAGATTACGGTGACGATC
CCGCAGTGGCTCTCTATACAAAGTTGGGCATACGGGAAGAAGTGATGCACTTTGATATCGACCCAAGTAC
CGCCACCTAATCTAGCACTGGCGGCGGTCCCTATCAGTGATAGAGATGGAGTTGGATCCCTATCAGTGAT
AGAGACTAAAGGGGGTCCCTATCAGTGATGGAGAAGGTAATACGCTCTAGCAAAGACGAGAGTCCCTATC
AGTGATAGAGGGAGGTGTGGAATCCCTATCAGTGATAGAGAGTAAAACGGATCCCTATCAGTGATAGAGA
ACGCAGTAGACTCTAGCAGGCTTTGAAGTCCCTATCAGTGATAGAGAAATCCAGTGGTCCCTATCAGTGA
TAGAGAAGGAAGTAGTTCCCTATCAGTGATAGAGAATGGCAGAGGCTCTAGCAGAGACGGCAATCCCCAT
CAGTGATAGAGAGGATCAGAATTCCCTATCAGTGATAGAGAAATATGGCAATCCCTATCAGTGATAGAGA
TCATAGCGGCCTCTAGCAGAGTTGGGGGTCCCTATCAGTGATAGAGAGTATGTAGTATCCCTATCAGTGA
TAGAGATAGAGAGGAATCCCTATCAGTGATAGAGAGGGAGAAGAGCTCTAGCAAGGGGGTACGTCCCTAT
CAGTGATAGAGATAGGGGGAGGTCCCTATCAGTGATAGAGAGCGAGGGGAATCCCTATCAGTGATAGAGA
AGGGGACTCACTCTAGCAACGATACAGGTCCCTATCAGTGATAGAGAGGATAGCCAGTCCCTATCAGTAT
AGAGAACTGGGCAAATCCCTATCAGTGATAGAGAAAATGGCATGCTCTAGCAGAAAATCAAGTCCCTATC
AGTGATAGAGAGGTGAGGAGCTCCCTATCAGTGATAGAGAGGGTTATCAGTCCCTATCAGTGATAGAGAA
AAATAGAGTCTCTAGCAGGGTAAGTCGTCCCTATCAGTGATAGAGAAGAATAAGTATCCCTATCAGTGAT
AGAGCCAAAGCATGATCCCTATAGTGATAGAGATGGATTCAACTCTAGCACCGGAAAAGTTCCCTATCAG
TGGTAGAGAAGCTGAAAAGTCCCTATCAGTGATAGAGAGGCGAATGACTCCCTATCAGTGAGGAGCGGCT
CTAGCAAAGAGAGGAGTCCCTATCAGTGATAGAGATCAGAGGCACTCCCTATCAGTGATAGAGAGGGGGA
TACATCCCTATCAGTGATAGAGAAAGCGTTGGACTCTAGCAGCGAAGCGATTCCCTATCAGTGATAGAGA
AAGGAGAGGATCCCTATCAGTGATAGAGAGTGGGGCGCATCCCTATCAGTGATAGAGACGAGGTCCAGCT
CTAGCAAGCAGGTCCATCCCTATCAGTGATAGAGAGAAGGGGAGGTCCCTATCAGTGATAGAGAAAAGGA
TGGATCCCTATCAGTGATAGAGAGCGATCGGAACTCTAGCAGACTAAGAGTTCCTATCAGTGATAGAGAC
AAGAAAGCATCCCTAACAGTGATAGAGAGAGCGCAAGTCCCTATCAGTGATAGAGAGACAGGGCAGCTCT
AGCACGCGTAAGGATCCCTATCAGTGATAGAGATCGGTGAATATCCCTATCAGTGATAGAGACGGGAGGG
CCTCCTATCAGTGATAGAGATACATAGAGGCTCTAGCAAAAGCGAACCTCCCTATCAGTGATAGAGAGGT
GCGTGAATCCCTATCAGTGATAGAGAAAGCCAGCGTTCCCTATCAGTGATAGAGAGGCAAACATGCTCTA
GCAGAAAGTTTACTCCCTATCAGTGATAGAGAAGAAAGGACTTCCCTATCAGTGATAGAGAGAAAAGCGA
CTCAGTGATAGAGAAGGACGAAATCTCTAGCAGTCAATGGGCTCCCTTGATAGAGAAAATACGGGTTCCC
TATCAGTGATAGAGAGGAGAGGGGCTCCCTATCAGTGATAGAGAGCACGCAGGACTCTAGCACGTAAAGT
GCTCCCTATCAGTGATAGAGAAGCGGGAAAATCCCTATCAGTGATAGAGAGCTACAGAGCTCCCTATCAG
TGATAGAGATCTCAGAGGGCTCTAGCAAACGGGAGAGTCCCTATCAGTGATAGAGAGAGTTAAGACTCCC
TATCAGTGATAGAGACGCATCACGGTCCCTATCAGTGATAGAGACACGTTTGAACTCTAGCAGAAGTGCG
GATCCCTATCAGTGATAGAGACTAAAGAATTTCCCTATCAGTGATAGAGAACATTCACGTTCCCTATCAG
TGATAGAGAGTGTGGGCGCCTCTAGCATCGAGGGGAATCCCTATGAGTGATAGAGACGGAGATAAGTCCC
TATCAGTGATAGAGACGATATGAGTCCCTATCAGTGGTAGAGAGGGGACATCGCTCTAGCAGTGGGATGG
ATCCCTATCAGTGATAGAGAACACAGGCCATCCCTATCAGTGATAGAGAGGCGTAACACTCCCTATCAGT
GATAGAGATACAGACAATCTCTAGCAAGCATGAGGCTCCCTATCAGTGATAGAGAGCGGACGGGCTCCCT
ATCAGTGATAGAGAGTAGGGGCCATCCCTATCAGTGATAGAGAGAAAAAGGAACTCTAGCACTCGGGATG
GTCCTTATCAGTGATAGAGAGAATATAGGTCCCTATCAGTGATAGAGAGCCGTCACGCTCCCTATCAGTG
ATAGAGAGAGGGGGTGCCTCTAGCACTCCGCGGGCTCCCTATCAGTGATAGAGAGGCAAGGAAGTCCCTA
TCAGTGATAGAGAAATCGATCGTTCCCTATCAGTGATAGAGATGGGTCTAAACTCTAGCATAGCAGAAGC
TCCCTATCAGTGATAGAGAGGGGGGAGATTCCCTATCAGTGATAGAGAGACAGGAAAATCCCTATCAGTG
ATAGAGACGCTACAGCACTCTAGCACAAACCCTGGTCCCTATCAGTGATAGAGAGGGATCGTAATCCCTA
TCAGTGATAGAGAAGAGCATGGATCCCTATCAGTGATAGAGAGCGCGCAGGGCTCTAGCACGTCATGGTA
TCCCTATCAGTGATAGAGAGCACGCAGACCCTATCAGTGATAGAGAGAGGCAGGGGTCCCTATCAGTGAT
AGAGACAGGTCCCGACTCTAGCATCGTGACAAGTCCCTATCAGTGATAGAGAACCCCGAGCCTCCCTATC
AGTGATAGAGAGAATCAGAGGTCCCTATCAGTGATAGAGAAACACGGGTCCTCTAGCAAGAAGATCAATC
CCTATCAGTGATAGAGAAAAGGTGAGATCCCTATCAGTGATAGAGACTCAGCGCTGTCCCTATCAGTGAT
AGAGAATGCAGGGAGCTCTAGCAGAATGACAGGTCCCTATCAGTGATAGAGACCCAAGGTCGTCCCTATC
AGTGATAGAGAGCTGTGCATCTCCCTATCAGTGATAGAGACCGCAAGAAGCTCTAGCAGAAGCAGTTGTC
CCTATCAGTGATAGAGAAGCGGAACCATCCCTATCAGTGATAGAGAAGAATAGAAGTCCCTATCAGTGAT
AGAGAGATATACCAACTCTAGCAAAGGCCGGGATCCCTATCAGTGATAGAGACAGCACGGAGAATGCAGC
GCCTCCCTATCAGTGAAAGGAGAAGAAGTGGCTCTAGCAAGGCCCGGGTTCCCTATCAGTTATAGAGAAG
GTGAGCGGTCCCTATCAGTGATAGAGAGAACACGAAATCCCTATCTGTGATAGAGAGCAAGGGGGTCTCT
AGCAGCGGAGGCAGTCCCTATCAGTGATAGAGACTGGGGACGATCCCTATCAGTGATAGAGAGAGTCGCG
GTTCCCTATCAGTGATAGAGAAACGCAGGTGCTCTAGCAATGCATATTATCCCTATCAGTGATAGAGAAA
GGCGAGGCTCCCTATCAGTGATAGAGATGACGAAAGATCCCTATCAGTGATAGAGACGGAGCCAAACTCT
AGCAGTGGGTGGGGTCCCTATCAGTGATAGAGAGAGGGAAGGGTCCCTATCAGTGATAGAGAGGAAGAGA
GGTCCCTGTCAGTGATAGAGAGGTGAGACCACTCTAGCAAGAGTGGGGATCCCTATCAGTGATAGAGAAC
GTTGATCATCCCTATCAGTGATAGAGAAGAGTGAAAGTCCCTATCAGTGATAGAGAAGCACCGCCCCTCT
AGCACGGCCGGCCATCCCTATCAGTGATAGAGAGGGCGACGTGTCCCTATCAGTGATAGAGAAATCTAGC
AATCCCTATCAGTGATAGAGAGACGGACGTACTCTAGACGAATTCGATATCAAGCTTATCGATACCGTCG
ACCTCGAGGGGGGGCCCGGTACCCAGCTTTTGTTCCCTTTAGTGAGGGTTAATTAGGGCGTGGACGGCTA
ATGGGGTCTGAATGCTAAAAGACACCATTTCCCACACTCCCTCTGATTTTTTTTATGGTTTTTTTTTATC
TTCATTTTTCGCCGTCTTTTATTCGGTTGTTTGGGAGGTTCACATGCAACGTGCAAGACTGCAAGTTTTT
TGAGATGGGCGCTTCATGCAATGCAGCATCACTGCAGGGACATTGTGACATCCACGTTTCGATCGTCTGT
GCTTCCCCCGTTCATGTACGCATGATCTGAAAAAAAAAAAAAAAAAAAAGGTTGATGTAATAATGAAAAT
AAACACCCAGGGACGAGCACCTCATCTGCTGGAATAGGGAGAAAAACTCAAGGGCCGTTTGGGTCTCCAC
ACTTACCAACAGATTCATGTACTGATCTTCAGCCTGTACAGAACAGTACAATGTCCAAAACTCGTTATCA
TTACTCTATGTGCCCAAAATGACCCAGATATACATCAACCCACTACATCCTTTTGTTCTTGTTTTTTTTT
TTTTTTTTTGCTACTTCGAAAAGAATTTCCGTTTAGTTGCTCTTGCTCATGTGCTCAAGACGGATGCTGA
CCGCCCTTCTGTGAGCCTCGAGCTCCTCAACCTTAGCCAACTGCATGACAGCCTGGCCGACGTTTTTGAG
ACCCTCGGCAGTCAAGTTGGAGCTGGTAATGTGCTTGACGAACGAGGCGAAATTGACGCCAGAGTACTGC
TTGCCAAAGCCATAGGTAGCTATGTGTCTTGACGTTAGCAGAAGAATCTGTGAAGCGGGGCTATTTATGA
TATGTAACTTACGCAGCGAGTGGTTAACACCAGCAGAGTAATCGCCAACGGACTCAGGAGTCCAGGCGCC
AATGAAGACACTACCGGCGTTCATGACAAGATCGACAGCCTTCTCGGCCTCCTTGATCTGGAGGATCAAG
TGCTCAGGAGCGTACTTGTTGCTGAGCTCCATGGCCTCCTCGACGGTCTTGACCTGCACGGTGATCGAGT
GGGCGATGGAGCCACGGACAATCTGGACGCGAGGAAGCTCCGTAGCCTGACGGTGAACCTCGTCCTCAAT
AGCCTGAAGATGCTCCTCGTCGAGGTCAATAGCGATCAGGATGACCTGACTGTCAACGCCGTGCTCAGCC
TGGGACAGGAGATCCGAGGCAACGAACGCGGGGTTGGCGTCCTTGTCAGCGATGACCAGCACCTCGGACG
GGCCAGCGGGCATGTCAATACCAACGGCAGCGTTGGTGTCGTTGCTGACGAACATCTTGGCAGCAGTGAC
GAACTGGTTACCGGGGCCGAGAATCTTGTCGACCTTGGTGATGCTCTCGGTGCCGTAGGCCATGGCAGCT
ACGGCCTGGGCACCGCCGGCAAGCACGATGGACTCGGCCCCAACCTTGTGAGCGACGTGGACAATCTCGG
GAGTGATGGTTCCGTCGGCGCGGGGAGGAGAGGCGAACACAATCTTGTTGCAGCCGGCGACCATGGCGGG
AACACCCAGCATAAGGGCAGTGCTGGGGAGAACGGCGGTACCGCCGGGGATGTAGCAGCCGACGGCCTCG
ATGGGACGAGAGAAACGGCTGCAGACAACACCGGGCATGGTCTCGACCTGGAGGGGCTTCTCCTCCTTCT
GGGCGGCGTGGAACTTGCGGATGTTCTCGAAGGACACGTCGATGGCAGCAATGGTCTCCTCAGGGAGCTG
CATAAGCTCCTTGGGGAAGGGCGCCTTCAGGACGGGGCTAGTAAGAGAGGTAGCCTTCTCGAACTTGTGA
GTGTACGACAGAACAGCCTTGTCGCCGTTCTTGCGGACGTCCTCGATGATGGGGACAATGATCTTGTAGA
TGGCATCGGACGACTTTTGCGCAGGACGCTTGAGAGCAGCATCGAGCTCCTCGGTAGAGACCTTGGAGGC
GTCGAAACGTCTCATGGTGATCTTCTCAGGGGTGGTCTCCTGGGCGGCCTCCTTGGTGACAGGGGCCGAA
GTGGCAGCGAGAGCGGACGCCGCAGGCTTGATGCCCTCCTTCTCAGCCCACTTACCCTTAGCATCTCCAG
TCCTGCGCTTGACCTTCCAGCTCTTGGCGTCAAGGCTCCTTTCGATATCGGCAAGAGTAACGCCGGCAGC
AACGGCCCTGGTAAGAGCAAAGTAGAAGAGATCGGCAGCCTCAAAGGCGATTTCCTGGGGGGTCTGAGCG
GTGCAGAGCTCCTCAGCCTCCTCCATGATCTTGGCCCGGACTAGCTTCTCATCGGAGAAGAGACGGGCAG
TGTAGGAGCCCTCGGGGGCAGACTGTTTCCTCGAAATCAAAGTCTGCTCGAGCTTGGGAAGGCCTTTGAG
CTGACCAAAGCAGCCGGACTGATCGAGGTGGCAGAAACGACCCTTCTGCTTCACGACAAACTTGAGAGCA
TCGTTATCGCAGTCAAGCGAGATGCGGACGAGCTCCTGAGTGTCTCCGGAAGTAGCACCCTTGTACCAGA
GACCGCGCTTCCGGCTCTGATAGACACCAGTCTGTGTCCTGAGGGCCTCGTTCACACTCTCGGCACTGCT
GTAGACCAGACCCAGAGCAGTGTCGTGCTCATCAACGACAACGGTGGGGAGAAGACCATCGGGACGGTCA
GACTTCCAGACGCTCGAGAGGATGGTGGAGATGGCAAGCTTCAGCTGCTCGAGTTC
