>Addgene plasmid #131318 | pTSN6 | addgene full sequence | sequence record 300682 | Addgene NGS Result
TATAGTGTCACCTAAATCGTATGTGTATGATACATAAGGTTATGTATTAATTGTAGCCGCGTTCTAACGA
CAATATGTCCATATGGTGCACTCTCAGTACAATCTGCTCTGATGCCGCATAGTTAAGCCAGCCCCGACAC
CCGCCAACACCCGCTGACGCGCCCTGACGGGCTTGTCTGCTCCCGGCATCCGCTTACAGACAAGCTGTGA
CCGTCTCCGGGAGCTGCATGTGTCAGAGGTTTTCACCGTCATCACCGAAACGCGCGAGACGAAAGGGCCT
CGTGATACGCCTATTTTTATAGGTTAATGTCATGATAATAATGGTTTCTTAGACGTCAGGTGGCACTTTT
CGGGGAAATGTGCGCGGAACCCCTATTTGTTTATTTTTCTAAATACATTCAAATATGTATCCGCTCATGA
GACAATAACCCTGATAAATGCTTCAATAATATTGAAAAAGGAAGAGTATGAGTATTCAACATTTCCGTGT
CGCCCTTATTCCCTTTTTTGCGGCATTTTGCCTTCCTGTTTTTGCTCACCCAGAAACGCTGGTGAAAGTA
AAAGATGCTGAAGATCAGTTGGGTGCACGAGTGGGTTACATCGAACTGGATCTCAACAGCGGTAAGATCC
TTGAGAGTTTTCGCCCCGAAGAACGTTTTCCAATGATGAGCACTTTTAAAGTTCTGCTATGTGGCGCGGT
ATTATCCCGTATTGACGCCGGGCAAGAGCAACTCGGTCGCCGCATACACTATTCTCAGAATGACTTGGTT
GAGTACTCACCAGTCACAGAAAAGCATCTTACGGATGGCATGACAGTAAGAGAATTATGCAGTGCTGCCA
TAACCATGAGTGATAACACTGCGGCCAACTTACTTCTGACAACGATCGGAGGACCGAAGGAGCTAACCGC
TTTTTTGCACAACATGGGGGATCATGTAACTCGCCTTGATCGTTGGGAACCGGAGCTGAATGAAGCCATA
CCAAACGACGAGCGTGACACCACGATGCCTGTAGCAATGGCAACAACGTTGCGCAAACTATTAACTGGCG
AACTACTTACTCTAGCTTCCCGGCAACAATTAATAGACTGGATGGAGGCGGATAAAGTTGCAGGACCACT
TCTGCGCTCGGCCCTTCCGGCTGGCTGGTTTATTGCTGATAAATCTGGAGCCGGTGAGCGTGGGTCTCGC
GGTATCATTGCAGCACTGGGGCCAGATGGTAAGCCCTCCCGTATCGTAGTTATCTACACGACGGGGAGTC
AGGCAACTATGGATGAACGAAATAGACAGATCGCTGAGATAGGTGCCTCACTGATTAAGCATTGGTAACT
GTCAGACCAAGTTTACTCATATATACTTTAGATTGATTTAAAACTTCATTTTTAATTTAAAAGGATCTAG
GTGAAGATCCTTTTTGATAATCTCATGACCAAAATCCCTTAACGTGAGTTTTCGTTCCACTGAGCGTCAG
ACCCCGTAGAAAAGATCAAAGGATCTTCTTGAGATCCTTTTTTTCTGCGCGTAATCTGCTGCTTGCAAAC
AAAAAAACCACCGCTACCAGCGGTGGTTTGTTTGCCGGATCAAGAGCTACCAACTCTTTTTCCGAAGGTA
ACTGGCTTCAGCAGAGCGCAGATACCAAATACTGTTCTTCTAGTGTAGCCGTAGTTAGGCCACCACTTCA
AGAACTCTGTAGCACCGCCTACATACCTCGCTCTGCTAATCCTGTTACCAGTGGCTGCTGCCAGTGGCGA
TAAGTCGTGTCTTACCGGGTTGGACTCAAGACGATAGTTACCGGATAAGGCGCAGCGGTCGGGCTGAACG
GGGGGTTCGTGCACACAGCCCAGCTTGGAGCGAACGACCTACACCGAACTGAGATACCTACAGCGTGAGC
TATGAGAAAGCGCCACGCTTCCCGAAGGGAGAAAGGCGGACAGGTATCCGGTAAGCGGCAGGGTCGGAAC
AGGAGAGCGCACGAGGGAGCTTCCAGGGGGAAACGCCTGGTATCTTTATAGTCCTGTCGGGTTTCGCCAC
CTCTGACTTGAGCGTCGATTTTTGTGATGCTCGTCAGGGGGGCGGAGCCTATGGAAAAACGCCAGCAACG
CGGCCTTTTTACGGTTCCTGGCCTTTTGCTGGCCTTTTGCTCACATGTTCTTTCCTGCGTTATCCCCTGA
TTCTGTGGATAACCGTATTACCGCCTTTGAGTGAGCTGATACCGCTCGCCGCAGCCGAACGACCGAGCGC
AGCGAGTCAGTGAGCGAGGAAGCGGAAGAGCGCCCAATACGCAAACCGCCTCTCCCCGCGCGTTGGCCGA
TTCATTAATGCAGGTTAACCTGGCTTATCGAAATTAATACGACTCACTATAGGGAGACCGGCAGATCCAA
TGCGGATGGATTCGCTCACTCGGTGCCGCGGCGGTGCGAAGTTCCTGCCGTGGATTGGGGGATTGCACAG
ACGGTGGAGTGCTTGCTACAGCTAGGTACCCAGTTGCACACCAAACGGTGCCCCTGTGCCCCTGCGTCTA
GGTGTGTCCTGTGAGCAACTGCGCCCGCGCGCGGCACCGGGAAGCTGCGGGAACCTCAATGGATGATTGG
CGCCAGATCCCCGGCATCACCTCAGCACATGGGCAGCCCGAGAAGGAATCGAGGGTAGAAGATATTCCAG
GGTTTCCGCTAGCACAACTTCCAAGCGCCTCTACCGCTACTCCACACACCCACGCTGAATGGCACAACCA
CTGAGGCCTAGCGGTCCCAGCTCCCCGTAACCACGCAGCCCCAGCGACCGAGGTCATCATGACACTATGA
CGACAATCTGGCGGGAGACTTGGGAAAATCGATGACGGGCACCTACCTTGGGAACAATAGAGCAAGTCCA
GTCAACGCCCTAGGGAAGGGGGAAAAAAAAAAAAGAGCCCATTCTCACAAGGAGCAACACTGTGCTGCTA
TCATAGTACACTACAAGCAAAGTCGGGATGTTGCTAGAATCCGTCGGCTACGTCGGTAGATACCTCCCAT
AGGCAGTAAGTCTAGGTATCCAATTTATAGTTCCGCGTATTTCTTCGTCGAACGGGGCACAGCAAAGCCT
AACAGCCGCAGTGCCTCGCAACCAACACCAAGCAGTAATCTCATCCATCCATACAGATCCTCCCACAATA
TCTTTACATGCGCACTTGCGCTGTGTTAGCAGTTTAGGTTCCACTACCAAGGCTGACACGAGCAGCACTG
ACAGCAAACTGCTGCTTGGGGCCAAGAAATTGGCAGTTTGCTGAGCACCTACATATCAGTACACATCAAC
CCTGGTTTAATTGTTAGCCTGGTACTGTTAACCGTCATGAACGAGGACGTGGAGGAAGAACCACGCTAAC
AATTGAACCAGGGTTGATGTATACCTCTCTTACCATATTTGCTTGCTTCCACGTCCCTATCCTCAAGCGA
TTTTGTTCTTGACTTTTTGTATTTCAACGCAAAGGCCATTCAGGTTTCTCATGTTCAACCCTTTGGATGG
CGATGCCGTTCGTCCCAGGACCTCGTGACCTTTGAAAGACGAGAAATATATCCCAAAGCAACTTCTGCTT
ATGGACAAGCAACTGCATGGCGGCCCACAACTCATATCTCGCGTAATCATCCAAACGCTAGGCCCGAGTA
CTCTACTGTTCTCGAGACACCTACCATAATATGTACCCAATCAGACATGACAACAGTCAACCAAACATAC
CCTGATCCGGCCAAACCCTGACATCCCTAGATGATGGTTAGGCACACAAATGGAAAACGGGACTCGTTGG
TTAGGTGGGAACGCTTGTATTGCAGCCAGCCAACCGACTCTCCTCGTCCCTCTCGAGTCCCGTTATTGCC
GTTTGACCCAGCCGCCCAGCCGCCAAACAGCTGAGGGAGCCAATGGTCTAATACACCGTCCAACGGCCCC
AGTGATGTTTCAAACTTGATTGACAGCGAACGAAACCCCTGAAACCCGTTATAGATATGTATAGATTTGA
CGGGGTAGCTTGGCCCTAATACGACTCACTATAGGGCGAATTGGAGCTCCACCGCGGTGGCGGCCGCCTC
TAGCAGGGAGGTCCTATCAGTGATAGAGAAGACGAACCGTCCCTATCAGTGATAGAGAGGGGAAAGGATC
CCTATCAGTGATAGAGACGAAGTGGGACTCTAGCACGGAGGCGGGTCCCTATCTTGCGCGTCCCTATCAG
TGATAGAGAAGTGGGGAGGTCCCTATCAGTGATAAAGACAGTGTGTGGCTCTAGCAGCGGGCAGGGTCCC
TATCAGTGATAGAGAGAACAGGAGATCCCTATCAGTGATAGAGACGACGGAAGGTCCCTATCAGTGATAG
AGAAAGGTAATCGCTCTAGCAAGCGAGGGGGTCCCTATCAGTGATAGAGAGACAGGTGGTCCCTATCAGT
GATAGAGAAAGGAGACGGTCCCTATCAGTGATAGAGAATGGGGCCAGCTCTAGCAGAAGGGAAGGTCCCT
ATCAGTGATAGAGAGACCTATAGATCCTATCAGTGATAGAGAACAGGATGGATCCCTATCAGTGATAGAG
AAGGGACGAAGCTCTAGCAGGGGAGACGGTCCCTATCAGTGATAGAGAGGCGCGCTTGTCCCTATCAGTG
ATAGAGAGACGCCGGAGTCCCTATCAGTGATAGAGAGAAGGGACAACTCTAGCAATGGTCCCTACAGTGA
TAGAGAACAGAACGCATCCCTATCAGTGATAGAGACTGCGGACTATCCCTATCAGTGATAGAGACGGGGT
GCATCTCTAGCAGGGCCGAGAATCCCTATCAGTGATAGAGAATGCGGGGCCTCCCTATCAGTGATAGAGA
GCCGAAATGTTCCCTATCAGTGATAGAGAAGCGAGCTGGCTCTAGCAGAGGGCACAATCCCTATCAGTGA
TAGAGAGACGGGACCGTCCCTATCAGTGATAGAGATAAAGCCGAGTCCCTATCAGTGATAGAGATGGAGA
GAGACTCTAGCAGAAAGAGTTGTCCCTATCAGTGACAGAGAAAGTCAGAGGTCCCTCAGTGATAGAGAGG
GGGAGATGTCCCTATCAGTGATAGAGACAGATCAGCACTCTAGCATGAAGTGTAGTCCCTATCAGTGATA
GAGACACTCAGGAATCCCTCAGTGATAGAGAATCTCGGGTGTCCCTATCAGTGATAGAGAGGGGGCTACT
CTCTAGCAGGGTCTCTAGTCCCTATCAGTGATAGAGAGAGCGCAGACTCCCTATCAGTGATAGAGACGAA
GAGCCATCCCTATCAGTGATAGAGACAAGGGATAACTCTAGCAATGGGGACCATCCCTATCAGTGATAGA
GATGGCGGCGGTTCCCTATCAGTGATAGAGACGCAGGCGGATCCCTATCAGTGATAGAGAAGTAAGGAGG
CTCTAGCATGGAGTCTGATCCCTATCAGTGATAGAGACCGGGAGACATCCCTATCAGTGATAGAGAGCGG
TTTAAATCCCTATCAGTGATAGAGAACCGCGGGGACTCTAGCACGGAGCCGTGTCCCTATCAGTGATAGA
GAAGAGAGGAGGTCCCTATCAGTGATAGAGACGTGGAGAAGGTCCCTATCAGTGATAGAGAGAATGGTAG
GCTCTAGCAGAGGCCGCTATCCCTATAGTGATAGAGAATTATACACGTCCCTATCAGTGATAGGGAGGAA
GATGTATCCCTATCAGTGATAGAGAGTGGAAGGTACTCTAGCAGAGAGAGGCGTCCCTATCAGTGATAGA
GAGGAAGTAAGCTCCCTATCAGTGATAGAGAGAGTGCTAAGTCCCTATCAGTGATAGAGAAAGAGACGGA
CTCTAGCATGAGAGCGACTCCCTATCAGTGATAGAGACGCGGAGTGATCCCTATTAGTGATAGAGACGAG
GGGGGATCCCTATCAGTGATAGAGAGCCTTATAATCTCTAGCAGGGGAGCTAATCCCTATCAGTGATAGA
GAGTCATATAAATCCCTATCAGTGATAGAGAGCGAGCCGACTCCCTATCAGTGATAGAGACCGTTAAAAA
CTCTAGCAGGTGAGGTATCCCTATCAGTGATAGAGAACAACGAAAATCCCTATCAGTGATAGAGAGGGAA
AAAAGTCCCTATCAGTGATAGAGAGGCGGGGAGACTCTAGCATTGCAACTAGTCCCTATCAGTGATAGAG
AGAGACAAACGTCCCTACCAGTGATAGAGATTCCGGAGAGTCCCTATCAGTGATAGAGACGAAAAAGAGT
CTCTAGCACGGGGGGATGTCCCTATCAGTGATAGAGAGAGGCCTGAGTCCTATCAGTGATAGAGAAAGCA
CAGGGTCCCTATCAGTGATAGAGAGGGTAGAGCGCTCTAGCAGGTGCCAACGTCCCTATCAGTGATAGAG
AGCGCGGCAGGTCCCTATCAGGAATCCCTATCAGTGATAGAGAGGGCGGGGAGCTCTAGCAGGGCCAAAC
GTCCCTCTCAGTGATAGAGAAGGGCCAAAATCCCTATCAGTGATAGAGATATAAAAGCGTCCCTATCAGT
GGTAGAGAGGAAGCAGCACTCTAGCAGCATAAATGATCCCTATCAGTGATAGAGAGAGAGGCGGCTCCCT
ATCAGTGATAGAGAAAAGGGCCGGTCCCTATCAGTGATAGAGAATGCAGGGAGCTCTAGCAGAATGACAG
GTCCCTATCAGTGATAGAGAGGGCGATGCCTCCCTATCAGTGATAGAGAGCGCCGGGGGTCCCTATCAGT
GATAGAGAAGAATAGTAGCTCTAGCAGAAGGAATAATCCCTATCAGTGATAGAGAAGGCAATGGCTCCCT
ATCAGTGATAGAGAAGCACGCATATCCCTATCAGTGATAGAGAGGCGCGGGCACTCTAGCAACGGCGGAG
ATCCCTATCAGTGATAGAGAGGAGACCACATCCCTATCAGTGATAGAGAATGAGGGGGATCCCTATAGTG
ATAGAGAGGAGGGCAGCCTCTAGCAGTATGGACGATCCCTATCAGGATAGAGAAAGGGGGAACTCCCTAT
CAGTGATAGAGAGTAAGGTCGTTCCCTATCAGTGATAGAGAGGGCCTGGGACTCTAGCAGTGGTAGCTGT
CCCTAAGTGATAGAGAAACCAGAATATCCCTATCAGTGATAGAGAAAGAGATGGTTCCCTATCAGTGATA
GAGAAAGGGCCACACTCTAGCAAAGTAGCAGTTCCCTATCAGTGATAGAGAAAGTTGTTGATCCCTATCT
GTGGTAGAGAGAGCAGACCACCCCTATCAGTGATAGAGAGGGAAGGGCCCTCTAGCAGACGGGGGAATCC
CTATCAGTGATAGAGATAAACGCTCTTCCCTATCAGTGATAGAGACCTAGCAGGGTCCCTATCAGTGATA
GAGACCCCCTAGTGCTCTAGCAACGAAACAAATCCCTATCAGTGATAGAGAAGGAGTGGTATCCCTATCA
GTGATAGAGAGCAGGGGAGGTCCCTATCAGTGATAGAGAAAACGCATCACTCTAGCACGGCCGCGTGTCC
CTATCAGTGATAGAGAAGCGGCGGAATCCCTATCAGTGATAGAGACGACGTGCAGTCCCTATCAGTGATA
GAGAAAAGAAGCCACTCTAGCAGGCATGGGGGTCCCTATCAGTGATAGAGAGAGATAGCGTCCCTATCAG
TGATAGAGACGGCGTTCCGTCCCTATCAGTGATAGAGAAAACCGGGCACTCTAGCAAGAGAGCGAGACCC
TATCAGTGATAGAGATCGGGACGTATCCCTATCAGTGATAGAGATGAGGGGGACTCCCTATCAGTGATAG
AGATAAATATAGACTCTAGCAAGGCATGACATCCCTATCAGTGATAGAGATGGAAAAACTTCCCTATCAG
TGATAGAGAAAGGGACAATTCCCTATCAGTGATAGAGAGGTACTGGCACTCTAGCACGCGGGTGCTCCCT
ATCAGTGATAGAGAACGCAGCAGGTCCCTATCAGTGATAGAGAAGATGGGGGCCTCTAGCAAAAAATGCG
GTCCCTATCAGTGATAGAGAGACAAGAAGTTCCCTATCAGTGATAGAGACAGGGGCACTTCCCTATCGTG
ATAGAGATGAGAGACTACTCTAGCACCCAGTTGACATAAGCCTGTTCGGTTCGTAAACTGTAATGCAAGT
AGCGTATGCGCTCACGCAACTGGTCCAGAACCTTGACCGAACGCAGCGGTGGTAACGGCGCAGTGGCGGT
TTTCATGGCTTGTTATGACTGTTTTTTTGTACAGTCTATGCCTCGGGCATCCAAGCAGCAAGCGCGTTAC
GCCGTGGGTCGATGTTTGATGTTATGGAGCAGCAACGATGTTACGCAGCAGCAACGATGTTACGCAGCAG
GGCAGTCGCCCTAAAACAAAGTTAGGTGGCTCAAGTATGGGCATCATTCGCACATGTAGGCTCGGCCCTG
ACCAAGTCAAATCCATGCGGGCTGCTCTTGATCTTTTCGGTCGTGAGTTCGGAGACGTAGCCACCTACTC
CCAACATCAGCCGGACTCCGATTACCTCGGGAACTTGCTCCGTAGTAAGACATTCATCGCGCTTGCTGCC
TTCGACCAAGAAGCGGTTGTTGGCGCTCTCGCGGCTTACGTTCTGCCCAAGTTTGAGCAGCCGCGTAGTG
AGATCTATATCTATGATCTCGCAGTCTCCGGCGAGCACCGGAGGCAGGGCATTGCCACCGCGCTCATCAA
TCTCCTCAAGCATGAGGCCAACGCGCTTGGTGCTTATGTGATCTACGTGCAAGCAGATTACGGTGACGAT
CCCGCAGTGGCTCTCTATACAAAGTTGGGCATACGGGAAGAAGTGATGCACTTTGATATCGACCCAAGTA
CCGCCACCTAATCTAGCACTGGCGGCGGTCCCTATCAGTGATAGAGATGGAGTTGGATCCCTATCAGTGA
TAGAGACTAAAGGGGGTCCCTATCAGTGATGGAGAAGGTAATACGCTCTAGCAAAGACGAGAGTCCCTAT
CAGTGATAGAGGGAGGTGTGGAATCCCTATCAGTGATAGAGAGTAAAACGGATCCCTATCAGTGATAGAG
AACGCAGTAGACTCTAGCAGGCTTTGAAGTCCCTATCAGTGATAGAGAAATCCAGTGGTCCCTATCAGTG
ATAGAGAAGGAAGTAGTTCCCTATCAGTGATAGAGAATGGCAGAGGCTCTAGCAGAGACGGCAATCCCCA
TCAGTGATAGAGAGGATCAGAATTCCCTATCAGTGATAGAGAAATATGGCAATCCCTATCAGTGATAGAG
ATCATAGCGGCCTCTAGCAGAGTTGGGGGTCCCTATCAGTGATAGAGAGTATGTAGTATCCCTATCAGTG
ATAGAGATAGAGAGGAATCCCTATCAGTGATAGAGAGGGAGAAGAGCTCTAGCAAGGGGGTACGTCCCTA
TCAGTGATAGAGATAGGGGGAGGTCCCTATCAGTGATAGAGAGCGAGGGGAATCCCTATCAGTGATAGAG
AAGGGGACTCACTCTAGCAACGATACAGGTCCCTATCAGTGATAGAGAGGATAGCCAGTCCCTATCAGTA
TAGAGAACTGGGCAAATCCCTATCAGTGATAGAGAAAATGGCATGCTCTAGCAGAAAATCAAGTCCCTAT
CAGTGATAGAGAGGTGAGGAGCTCCCTATCAGTGATAGAGAGGGTTATCAGTCCCTATCAGTGATAGAGA
AAAATAGAGTCTCTAGCAGGGTAAGTCGTCCCTATCAGTGATAGAGAAGAATAAGTATCCCTATCAGTGA
TAGAGCCAAAGCATGATCCCTATAGTGATAGAGATGGATTCAACTCTAGCACCGGAAAAGTTCCCTATCA
GTGGTAGAGAAGCTGAAAAGTCCCTATCAGTGATAGAGAGGCGAATGACTCCCTATCAGTGAGGAGCGGC
TCTAGCAAAGAGAGGAGTCCCTATCAGTGATAGAGATCAGAGGCACTCCCTATCAGTGATAGAGAGGGGG
ATACATCCCTATCAGTGATAGAGAAAGCGTTGGACTCTAGCAGCGAAGCGATTCCCTATCAGTGATAGAG
AAAGGAGAGGATCCCTATCAGTGATAGAGAGTGGGGCGCATCCCTATCAGTGATAGAGACGAGGTCCAGC
TCTAGCAAGCAGGTCCATCCCTATCAGTGATAGAGAGAAGGGGAGGTCCCTATCAGTGATAGAGAAAAGG
ATGGATCCCTATCAGTGATAGAGAGCGATCGGAACTCTAGCAGACTAAGAGTTCCTATCAGTGATAGAGA
CAAGAAAGCATCCCTAACAGTGATAGAGAGAGCGCAAGTCCCTATCAGTGATAGAGAGACAGGGCAGCTC
TAGCACGCGTAAGGATCCCTATCAGTGATAGAGATCGGTGAATATCCCTATCAGTGATAGAGACGGGAGG
GCCTCCTATCAGTGATAGAGATACATAGAGGCTCTAGCAAAAGCGAACCTCCCTATCAGTGATAGAGAGG
TGCGTGAATCCCTATCAGTGATAGAGAAAGCCAGCGTTCCCTATCAGTGATAGAGAGGCAAACATGCTCT
AGCAGAAAGTTTACTCCCTATCAGTGATAGAGAAGAAAGGACTTCCCTATCAGTGATAGAGAGAAAAGCG
ACTCAGTGATAGAGAAGGACGAAATCTCTAGCAGTCAATGGGCTCCCTTGATAGAGAAAATACGGGTTCC
CTATCAGTGATAGAGAGGAGAGGGGCTCCCTATCAGTGATAGAGAGCACGCAGGACTCTAGCACGTAAAG
TGCTCCCTATCAGTGATAGAGAAGCGGGAAAATCCCTATCAGTGATAGAGAGCTACAGAGCTCCCTATCA
GTGATAGAGATCTCAGAGGGCTCTAGCAAACGGGAGAGTCCCTATCAGTGATAGAGAGAGTTAAGACTCC
CTATCAGTGATAGAGACGCATCACGGTCCCTATCAGTGATAGAGACACGTTTGAACTCTAGCAGAAGTGC
GGATCCCTATCAGTGATAGAGACTAAAGAATTTCCCTATCAGTGATAGAGAACATTCACGTTCCCTATCA
GTGATAGAGAGTGTGGGCGCCTCTAGCATCGAGGGGAATCCCTATGAGTGATAGAGACGGAGATAAGTCC
CTATCAGTGATAGAGACGATATGAGTCCCTATCAGTGGTAGAGAGGGGACATCGCTCTAGCAGTGGGATG
GATCCCTATCAGTGATAGAGAACACAGGCCATCCCTATCAGTGATAGAGAGGCGTAACACTCCCTATCAG
TGATAGAGATACAGACAATCTCTAGCAAGCATGAGGCTCCCTATCAGTGATAGAGAGCGGACGGGCTCCC
TATCAGTGATAGAGAGTAGGGGCCATCCCTATCAGTGATAGAGAGAAAAAGGAACTCTAGCACTCGGGAT
GGTCCTTATCAGTGATAGAGAGAATATAGGTCCCTATCAGTGATAGAGAGCCGTCACGCTCCCTATCAGT
GATAGAGAGAGGGGGTGCCTCTAGCACTCCGCGGGCTCCCTATCAGTGATAGAGAGGCAAGGAAGTCCCT
ATCAGTGATAGAGAAATCGATCGTTCCCTATCAGTGATAGAGATGGGTCTAAACTCTAGCATAGCAGAAG
CTCCCTATCAGTGATAGAGAGGGGGGAGATTCCCTATCAGTGATAGAGAGACAGGAAAATCCCTATCAGT
GATAGAGACGCTACAGCACTCTAGCACAAACCCTGGTCCCTATCAGTGATAGAGAGGGATCGTAATCCCT
ATCAGTGATAGAGAAGAGCATGGATCCCTATCAGTGATAGAGAGCGCGCAGGGCTCTAGCACGTCATGGT
ATCCCTATCAGTGATAGAGAGCACGCAGACCCTATCAGTGATAGAGAGAGGCAGGGGTCCCTATCAGTGA
TAGAGACAGGTCCCGACTCTAGCATCGTGACAAGTCCCTATCAGTGATAGAGAACCCCGAGCCTCCCTAT
CAGTGATAGAGAGAATCAGAGGTCCCTATCAGTGATAGAGAAACACGGGTCCTCTAGCAAGAAGATCAAT
CCCTATCAGTGATAGAGAAAAGGTGAGATCCCTATCAGTGATAGAGACTCAGCGCTGTCCCTATCAGTGA
TAGAGAATGCAGGGAGCTCTAGCAGAATGACAGGTCCCTATCAGTGATAGAGACCCAAGGTCGTCCCTAT
CAGTGATAGAGAGCTGTGCATCTCCCTATCAGTGATAGAGACCGCAAGAAGCTCTAGCAGAAGCAGTTGT
CCCTATCAGTGATAGAGAAGCGGAACCATCCCTATCAGTGATAGAGAAGAATAGAAGTCCCTATCAGTGA
TAGAGAGATATACCAACTCTAGCAAAGGCCGGGATCCCTATCAGTGATAGAGACAGCACGGAGAATGCAG
CGCCTCCCTATCAGTGAAAGGAGAAGAAGTGGCTCTAGCAAGGCCCGGGTTCCCTATCAGTTATAGAGAA
GGTGAGCGGTCCCTATCAGTGATAGAGAGAACACGAAATCCCTATCTGTGATAGAGAGCAAGGGGGTCTC
TAGCAGCGGAGGCAGTCCCTATCAGTGATAGAGACTGGGGACGATCCCTATCAGTGATAGAGAGAGTCGC
GGTTCCCTATCAGTGATAGAGAAACGCAGGTGCTCTAGCAATGCATATTATCCCTATCAGTGATAGAGAA
AGGCGAGGCTCCCTATCAGTGATAGAGATGACGAAAGATCCCTATCAGTGATAGAGACGGAGCCAAACTC
TAGCAGTGGGTGGGGTCCCTATCAGTGATAGAGAGAGGGAAGGGTCCCTATCAGTGATAGAGAGGAAGAG
AGGTCCCTGTCAGTGATAGAGAGGTGAGACCACTCTAGCAAGAGTGGGGATCCCTATCAGTGATAGAGAA
CGTTGATCATCCCTATCAGTGATAGAGAAGAGTGAAAGTCCCTATCAGTGATAGAGAAGCACCGCCCCTC
TAGCACGGCCGGCCATCCCTATCAGTGATAGAGAGGGCGACGTGTCCCTATCAGTGATAGAGAAATCTAG
CAATCCCTATCAGTGATAGAGAGACGGACGTACTCTAGACGAATTCGATATCAAGCTTATCGATACCGTC
GACCTCGAGGGGGGGCCCGGTACCAGCTTTTGTTCCCTTTAGTGAGGGTTAATAGGGCGTGCACGGCTAT
GGGGTCTGAATGCTAAAAGACACCATTTCCCACACTCCCTCTGATTTTTTTTATGGTTTTTTTTTATCTT
CATTTTTCGCCGTCTTTTATTCGGTTGTTTGGGAGGTTCACATGCAACGTGCAAGACTGCAAGTATATTG
AGATGGGCGCTTCATGCAATGCAGCATCACTGCAGCGACATTGTGACATCCACGTTTCGATCGTCTGTGC
TTCCCCGTTCATGTACGCATGATCTGAAAAAAAAAAAAAAAAAAAAAAAGTTGATGTAATAATGAAAATA
AACACCCAGGGACGAGCACCCCTTCTGGAATAGGGAGAAAAACTAAAGGGACGTTTGGGTCTCTACACTT
ACCAACAGATTCATGTACTGATCTTCAGCCTGTACAGAACAGTACAATGTCCAAAACTCGTTATCATTAC
TCTATGTGCCCAAAATGACCCAGATATACATCAACCCACTACATCCTTTTGTTCTTGTTTTTTTTTTTTT
TTTTTGCTACTTCGAAAAGAATTTCCGTTTAGTTGCTCTTGCTCATGTGCTCAAGACGGATGCTGACCGC
CCTTCTGTGAGCCTCGAGCTCCTCAACCTTAGCCAACTGCATGACAGCCTGGCCGACGTTTTTGAGACCC
TCGGCAGTCAAGTTGGAGCTGGTAATGTGCTTGACGAACGAGGCGAGATTGACGCCAGAGTACTGCTTGG
CAAAGCCATAGGTAGCTATGTGTCTTGACGTTAGCAGAAGAATCTGTGAAGCGGGGCTATTTATGATATG
TAACTTACGCAGCGAGTGGTTAACACCAGCAGAGTAATCGCCAACGGACTCAGGAGTCCAGGCGCCAATG
AAGACACTACCGGCGTTCATGACAAGATCGACAGCCTTCTCGGCCTCCTTGATCTGGAGGATCAAGTGCT
CAGGAGCGTACTTGTTGCTGAGCTCCATGGCCTCCTCGACGGTCTTGACCTGCACGGTGATCGAGTGGGC
GATGGAGCCACGGACAATCTGGACGCGAGGAAGCTCCGTAGCCTGACGGTGAACCTCGTCCTCAATAGCC
TGAAGATGCTCCTCGTCGAGGTCAATAGCGATCAGGATGACCTGACTGTCAACGCCGTGCTCAGCCTGGG
ACAGGAGATCCGAGGCAACGAACGCGGGGTTGGCGTCCTTGTCAGCGATGACCAGCACCTCGGACGGGCC
AGCGGGCATGTCAATACCAACGGCAGCGTTGGTGTCGTTGCTGACGAACATCTTGGCAGCAGTGACGAAC
TGGTTACCGGGGCCGAGAATCTTGTCGACCTTGGTGATGCTCTCGGTGCCGTAGGCCATGGCAGCTACGG
CCTGGGCACCGCCGGCAAGCACGATGGACTCGGCGCCAACCTTGTGAGCGACGTAGACAATCTCGGGAGT
GATGGTTCCGTCGGCGCGGGGAGGAGAGGCGAACACAATCTTGTTGCAGCCGGCGACCATGGCGGGAACA
CCCAGCATAAGGGCAGTGCTGGGGAGAACGGCGGTACCGCCGGGGATGTAGCAGCCGACGGCCTCGATGG
GACGAGAGAAACGGCTGCAGACAACACCGGGCATGGTCTCGACCTGGAGGGGCTTCTCCTCCTTCTGGGC
GGCGTGGAACTTGCGGATGTTCTCGAAGGACACGTCGATGGCAGCAATGGTCTCCTCAGGGAGCTGCATA
AGCTCCTTGGGGAAGGGCGCCTTCAGGACGGGGCTAGTAAGAGAGGTAGCCTTCTCGAACTTGTGAGTGT
ACGACAGAACAGCCTTGTCGCCGTTCTTGCGGACGTCCTCGATGATGGGGACAATGATCTTGTAGATGGC
ATCGGACGACTTTTGCGCAGGACGCTTGAGAGCAGCATCGAGCTCCTCGGTAGAGACCTTGGAGGCGTCG
AAACGTCTCATGGTGATCTTCTCAGGGGTGGTCTCCTGGGCGGCCTCCTTGGTGACAGGGGCCGAAGTGG
CAGCGAGAGCGGACGCCGCAGGCTTGATGCCCTCCTTCTCAGCCCACTTACCCTTAGCATCTCCAGTCCT
GCGCTTGACCTTCCAGCTCTTGGCGTCAAGGCTCCTTTCGATATCGGCAAGAGTAACGCCGGCAGCAACG
GCCCTGGTAAGAGCAAAGTAGAAGAGATCGGCAGCCTCAAAGGCGATTTCCTGGGGGGTCTGAGCGGTGC
AGAGCTCCTCAGCCTCCTCCATGATCTTGGCCCGGACTAGCTTCTCATCGGAGAAGAGACGGGCAGTGTA
GGAGCCCTCGGGGGCAGACTGTTTCCTCGAAATCAAAGTCTGCTCGAGCTTGGGAAGGCCTTTGAGCTGA
CCAAAGCAGCCGGACTGATCGAGGTGGCAGAAACGACCCTTCTGCTTCACGACAAACTTGAGAGCATCGT
TATCGCAGTCAAGCGAGATGCGGACGAGCTCCTGAGTGTCTCCGGAAGTAGCACCCTTGTACCAGAGACC
GCGCTTCCGGCTCTGATAGACACCAGTCTGTGTCCTGAGGGCCTCGTTCACACTCTCGGCACTGCTGTAG
ACCAGACCCAGAGCAGTGTCGTGCTCATCAACGACAACGGTGGGGAGAAGACCATCGGGACGGTCAGACT
TCCAGACGCTCGAGAGGATGGTGGAGATGGCAAGCTTCAGCTGCTCGAGTTC
